>Addgene plasmid #126981 | pJUMP29-1D'(sfGFP) | addgene full sequence | sequence record 248075 | Addgene NGS Result
TTAATTAAGGAGTTTTGCAGGTGCCTTGGAACACCTGCTTTTCGCTGAATTCGCGGCCGCTTCTAGAGCG
TCTCTTTCGGGAGTGAGACCGGAGTTGACGGCTAGCTCAGTCCTAGGTACAGTGCTAGCGTACTTGTTTA
ACTTTAAGAAGGAGATATACAATGGTAGCCCGTAAAGGCGAAGAGCTGTTCACTGGTGTCGTCCCTATTC
TGGTGGAACTGGATGGTGATGTCAACGGTCATAAGTTTTCCGTGCGTGGCGAGGGTGAAGGTGACGCAAC
TAATGGTAAACTGACGCTGAAGTTCATCTGTACTACTGGTAAACTGCCGGTACCTTGGCCGACTCTGGTA
ACGACGCTGACTTATGGTGTTCAGTGCTTTGCTCGTTATCCGGACCATATGAAGCAGCATGACTTCTTCA
AGTCCGCCATGCCGGAAGGCTATGTGCAGGAACGCACGATTTCCTTTAAGGATGACGGCACGTACAAAAC
GCGTGCGGAAGTGAAATTTGAAGGCGATACCCTGGTAAACCGCATTGAGCTGAAAGGCATTGACTTTAAA
GAAGATGGCAATATCCTGGGCCATAAGCTGGAATACAATTTTAACAGCCACAATGTTTACATCACCGCCG
ATAAACAAAAAAATGGCATTAAAGCGAATTTTAAAATTCGCCACAACGTGGAGGATGGCAGCGTGCAGCT
GGCTGATCACTACCAGCAAAACACTCCAATCGGTGATGGTCCTGTTCTGCTGCCAGACAATCACTATCTG
AGCACGCAAAGCGTTCTGTCTAAAGATCCGAACGAGAAACGCGATCATATGGTTCTGCTGGAGTTCGTAA
CCGCAGCGGGCATCACGCATGGTATGGATGAACTGTACAAAGGTTCGTAACTTCTGACTGAGTTGCACGC
TGGTCTCTCGCTGCTTTGAGACGTACTAGTAGCGGCCGCTGCAGGGAGTTGTCTTCGAAGACTTCGCTCT
AGTCTTGGACTCCTGTTGATAGATCCAGTAATGACCTCAGAACTCCATCTGGATTTGTTCAGAACGCTCG
GTTGCCGCCGGGCGTTTTTTATTGGTGAGAATCCAGGGGTCCCCAATAATTACGATTTAAATTTGTGTCT
CAAAATCTCTGATGTTACATTGCACAAGATAAAAATATATCATCATGAACAATAAAACTGTCTGCTTACA
TAAACAGTAATACAAGGGGTGTTATGAGCCATATTCAGCGTGAAACGAGCTGTAGCCGTCCGCGTCTGAA
CAGCAACATGGATGCGGATCTGTATGGCTATAAATGGGCGCGTGATAACGTGGGTCAGAGCGGCGCGACC
ATTTATCGTCTGTATGGCAAACCGGATGCGCCGGAACTGTTTCTGAAACATGGCAAAGGCAGCGTGGCGA
ACGATGTGACCGATGAAATGGTGCGTCTGAACTGGCTGACCGAATTTATGCCGCTGCCGACCATTAAACA
TTTTATTCGCACCCCGGATGATGCGTGGCTGCTGACCACCGCGATTCCGGGCAAAACCGCGTTTCAGGTG
CTGGAAGAATATCCGGATAGCGGCGAAAACATTGTGGATGCGCTGGCCGTGTTTCTGCGTCGTCTGCATA
GCATTCCGGTGTGCAACTGCCCGTTTAACAGCGATCGTGTGTTTCGTCTGGCCCAGGCGCAGAGCCGTAT
GAACAACGGCCTGGTGGATGCGAGCGATTTTGATGATGAACGTAACGGCTGGCCGGTGGAACAGGTGTGG
AAAGAAATGCATAAACTGCTGCCGTTTAGCCCGGATAGCGTGGTGACCCACGGCGATTTTAGCCTGGATA
ACCTGATTTTCGATGAAGGCAAACTGATTGGCTGCATTGATGTGGGCCGTGTGGGCATTGCGGATCGTTA
TCAGGATCTGGCCATTCTGTGGAACTGCCTGGGCGAATTTAGCCCGAGCCTGCAAAAACGTCTGTTTCAG
AAATATGGCATTGATAATCCGGATATGAACAAACTGCAATTTCATCTGATGCTGGATGAATTTTTCTAAT
AATTAATTGGACCGCGGTCCGCGCGTTGTCCTTTTCCGCTGCATAACCCTGCTTCGGGGTCATTATAGCG
ATTTTTTCGGTATATCCATCCTTTTTCGCACGATATACAGGATTTTGCCAAAGGGTTCGTGTAGACTTTC
CTTGGTGTATCCAACGGCGTCAGCCGGGCAGGATAGGTGAAGTAGGCCCACCCGCGAGCGGGTGTTCCTT
CTTCACTGTCCCTTATTCGCACCTGGCGGTGCTCAACGGGAATCCTGCTCTGCGAGGCTGGCCGTAGGCC
GGCCCCGTAGAAAAGATCAAAGGATCTTCTTGAGATCCTTTTTTTCTGCGCGTAATCTGCTGCTTGCAAA
CAAAAAAACCACCGCTACCAGCGGTGGTTTGTTTGCCGGATCAAGAGCTACCAACTCTTTTTCCGAAGGT
AACTGGCTTCAGCAGAGCGCAGATACCAAATACTGTCCTTCTAGTGTAGCCGTAGTTAGGCCACCACTTC
AAGAACTCTGTAGCACCGCCTACATACCTCGCTCTGCTAATCCTGTTACCAGTGGCTGCTGCCAGTGGCG
ATAAGTCGTGTCTTACCGGGTTGGACTCAAGACGATAGTTACCGGATAAGGCGCAGCGGTCGGGCTGAAC
GGGGGGTTCGTGCACACAGCCCAGCTTGGAGCGAACGACCTACACCGAACTGAGATACCTACAGCGTGAG
CTATGAGAAAGCGCCACGCTTCCCGAAGGGAGAAAGGCGGACAGGTATCCGGTAAGCGGCAGGGTCGGAA
CAGGAGAGCGCACGAGGGAGCTTCCAGGGGGAAACGCCTGGTATCTTTATAGTCCTGTCGGGTTTCGCCA
CCTCTGACTTGAGCGTCGATTTTTGTGATGCTCGTCAGGGGGGCGGAGCCTATGGAAAAACGCCAGCAAC
GCGGCCTTTTTACGGTTCCTGGCCTTTTGCTGGCCTTTTGCTCACATGTTCTTTCCTGCGTTATCCCCTG
ATTCTGTGGATAACCGTATTACCGCCTTTGAGTGAGCTGATACCGCTCGCCGCAGCCGAACGACCGAGCG
CAGCGAGTCAGTGAGCGAGGAAGCGGAAGAGCGCCTGATGCGGTATTTTCTCCTTACGCATCTGTGCGGT
ATTTCACACCGCATATGGTGCACTCTCAGTACAATCTGCTCTGATGCCGCATAGTTAAGCCAGTATACAC
TCCGCTATCGCTACGTGACTGGGTCATGGCTGCGCCCCGACACCCGCCAACACCCGCTGACGCGCCCTGA
CGGGCTTGTCTGCTCCCGGCATCCGCTTACAGACAAGCTGTGACAGTCTCCGGGAGCTGCATGTGTCAGA
GGTTTTCACCGTCATCACCGAAACGCGCGAGGCAGCTGCGGTAAAGCTCATCAGCGTGGTCGTGCAGCGA
TTCACAGATGTCTGCCTGTTCATCCGCGTCCAGCTCGTTGAGTTTCTCCAGAAGCGTTAATGTCTGGCTT
CTGATAAAGCGGGCCATGTTAAGGGCGGTTTTTTCCTGTTTGGTCACTGATGCCTCCGTGTAAGGGGGAT
TTCTGTTCATGGGGGTAATGATACCGATGAAACGAGAGAGGATGCTCACGATACGGGTTACTGATGATGA
ACATGCCCGGTTACTGGAACGTTGTGAGGGTAAACAACTGGCGGTATGGATGCGGCGGGGGCGCGCCCAG
CTGTCTAGGGCGGCGGATTTGTCCTACTCAGGAGAGCGTTCACCGACAAACAACAGATAAAACGAAAGGC
CCAGTCTTTCGACTGAGCCTTTCGTTTTATTTGATGCCT
Features (pLannotate 1.2.2; 13 found; start..end, strand, type, name):
     47..68      +  misc_feature   BioBrick prefix: BioBrick prefix for parts that do not start with "ATG"
     95..119     +  promoter       J23119(SpeI) promoter (fragment): bacterial promoter (Registry of Standard Biological Parts BBa J23119) modified to end with an SpeI site
    134..154     +  RBS            RBS: efficient ribosome binding site from bacteriophage T7 gene 10 (Olins and Rangwala, 1989)
    171..881     +  CDS            superfolder GFP: GFP variant that folds robustly even when fused to poorly folded proteins (Pédelacq et al., 2006)
    934..954     +  misc_feature   BioBrick suffix: universal suffix for all parts
    988..1082    +  terminator     lambda t0 terminator: transcription terminator from phage lambda
   1214..2026    +  CDS            aphA1: KKA1_ECOLX - Also known as nptI. Protein inferred from homology: Swiss-Prot protein existence level 3. Resistance to kanamycin and structurally-related aminoglycosides, including amikacin. From Escherichia coli.
   2196..2304    +  oriT           oriT: incP origin of transfer
   2340..2928    +  rep_origin     ori: high-copy-number ColE1/pMB1/pBR322/pUC origin of replication
   3114..3254    -  misc_feature   bom: basis of mobility region from pBR322
   3356..3547    -  CDS            rop: Rop protein, which maintains plasmids at low copy number; rop
   3588..3698    +  CDS            mbeC (fragment): MBEC_ECOLX - Experimental evidence at protein level: Swiss-Prot protein existence level 1. Required for efficient mobilization of ColE1 plasmid and is thus essential to promote the specific transfer of the plasmid during conjugation. Probably functions by inducing DNA bending, helping the MbeA relaxase to melt the DNA around the nic site and cleave the phosphodiester bond. Binds specifically double-stranded DNA (dsDNA) containing the ColE1 oriT but does not recognize the inverted repeat (IR). From Escherichia coli.
   3727..3813    -  terminator     rrnB T1 terminator: Escherichia coli rrnB; transcription terminator T1 from the E. coli rrnB gene
