[The description below was written by a language model from this plasmid's Addgene catalogue record and pLannotate feature annotations shown in this document.]
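Description:
pJUMP29-1D'(sfGFP) is an empty Level 1 acceptor vector from the Joint Universal Modular Plasmids (JUMP) platform, a SEVA-derived backbone family for modular assembly in bacterial synthetic biology. The sequenced plasmid is about 3.8 kb. It replicates from a pBR322-type (pMB1/ColE1) origin accompanied by the rop gene, whose product restrains copy number. The purpose field calls this origin module "OriV 9" and medium copy, whereas the catalogue's copy-number field lists it as low copy. Selection is by kanamycin through the aphA1 (nptI) aminoglycoside phosphotransferase gene. An incP oriT lies between the marker and the origin, as is usual in SEVA-style layouts, and would allow conjugative mobilisation when transfer functions are supplied by a helper. The pBR322 bom region and a fragment of mbeC also come along with the origin segment.

No gene of interest is carried. The cargo position is instead occupied by a constitutive superfolder GFP cassette that serves as a cloning reporter. It consists of a J23119-type promoter (annotated as a fragment), the phage T7 gene 10 ribosome binding site and the sfGFP coding sequence, flanked by BioBrick prefix and suffix sequences. The lambda t0 terminator downstream and the rrnB T1 terminator on the other side insulate the cargo region from the rest of the backbone. In this kind of design, correct assembly replaces the sfGFP cassette with the incoming parts, so recombinant colonies are non-fluorescent and unmodified vector gives green colonies. The record does not state the restriction enzymes or overhangs used for assembly, nor what the 1D' designation specifies within the Level 1 series. The vector is intended as a recipient for building constructs for bacterial expression.
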