Addgene plasmid #126981: pJUMP29-1D'(sfGFP)
Purpose: (Empty Backbone) Level 1 vector. OriV 9 (pBBR322/ROP; medium copy number); sfGFP cloning reporter.
Depositing lab: Chris French. Depositing organization: University of Edinburgh. Publication: Joint universal modular plasmids (JUMP): a flexible vector platform for synthetic biology. Valenzuela-Ortega M, French C. Synth Biol (Oxf). 2021 Feb 2;6(1):ysab003. doi: 10.1093/synbio/ysab003. eCollection 2021. PubMed 33623824.
Backbone
  Vector backbone: pJUMP29-1D'
  Backbone manufacturer: Backbone derived from SEVA.
  Vector type: Bacterial Expression, Synthetic Biology
Growth in bacteria
  Bacterial resistance: Kanamycin, 50 μg/mL
  Growth temperature: 37°C
  Growth strain: JM109
  Copy number: Low Copy
Gene/Insert
  Gene/Insert name: None
  Mutation: None
Terms and licenses: Academic/Nonprofit Terms; Industry Terms: Not Available to Industry
Depositor comments: Please visit https://www.biorxiv.org/content/10.1101/799585v1 for bioRxiv preprint.
How to cite: pJUMP29-1D'(sfGFP) was a gift from Chris French (Addgene plasmid # 126981 ; http://n2t.net/addgene:126981 ; RRID:Addgene_126981)
